Addgene plasmid #165576: pOpen-T3gene1
Purpose: DNA-dependent RNA polymerase derived from T3 bacteriophage that catalyzes the transcription of DNA into RNA using the four ribonucleoside triphosphates as substrates.
Depositing lab: Drew Endy & Jennifer Molloy & FreeGenes Project. Depositing organization: Stanford University.
Backbone
  Vector backbone: pBuild
  Vector type: Synthetic Biology
Growth in bacteria
  Bacterial resistance: Ampicillin, 100 μg/mL
  Growth temperature: 37°C
  Growth strain: DH5alpha
  Copy number: High Copy
Gene/Insert
  Gene/Insert name: T3 RNA Polymerase
  Species: Other
  Cloning method: Restriction Enzyme; 5′ cloning site AATG (unknown if destroyed); 3′ cloning site GCTT (unknown if destroyed)
  Sequencing primers: 5′ M13 forward; 3′ M13 reverse
Depositor comments: DNA-dependent RNA polymerase derived from T3 bacteriophage that catalyzes the transcription of DNA into RNA using the four ribonucleoside triphosphates as substrates. The plasmids in the Open Enzyme collection contain genetic parts and are not functional by themselves. Researchers can clone these enzymes into an expression vector of their choice and then transform into E. coli bacteria for expression and purification. Additional information can be found at https://www.addgene.org/depositor-collections/open-enzyme/.
How to cite: pOpen-T3gene1 was a gift from Drew Endy & Jennifer Molloy & FreeGenes Project (Addgene plasmid # 165576 ; http://n2t.net/addgene:165576 ; RRID:Addgene_165576)
