[The description below was written by a language model from this plasmid's Addgene catalogue record and pLannotate feature annotations shown in this document.]
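Description:
pOpen-T3gene1 is a synthetic biology part plasmid from an open enzyme collection, carrying the coding sequence for bacteriophage T3 RNA polymerase in the pBuild backbone. It is a small (about 4.8 kb) high-copy E. coli plasmid maintained through a ColE1/pUC-type origin of replication and selected with ampicillin via a β-lactamase gene driven by its native bla promoter.

The payload is a single open reading frame of roughly 2.65 kb encoding the T3 DNA-dependent RNA polymerase, a single-subunit phage enzyme that recognises its own specific promoter and synthesises RNA from a DNA template using the four ribonucleoside triphosphates. The automated annotation labels this ORF by similarity to the T7 RNA polymerase, which reflects the close homology between the two phage enzymes rather than the identity of the insert; the catalogue entry identifies it as the T3 enzyme. The insert is flanked by four-base cloning junctions, the upstream one spanning the start codon, a layout that suggests standardised modular assembly, although the record lists the cloning method only as restriction enzyme based. M13 forward and reverse priming sites allow sequence verification.

No promoter is annotated upstream of the polymerase gene. The only regulatory elements nearby are a T7 terminator downstream of the ORF, a bidirectional tonB terminator and a short lacZα remnant, which mainly insulate the part. This fits the depositor's note that plasmids in this collection are not functional on their own. The construct is a storage and distribution vehicle. Users are expected to transfer the coding sequence into an expression vector of their choice, then express and purify the enzyme in E. coli, for instance for in vitro transcription from T3 promoters.
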