Features (pLannotate 1.2.2; 7 found; start..end, strand, type, name):
     29..2680    +  CDS            RPOL_BPT7: Experimental evidence at protein level: Swiss-Prot protein existence level 1. Highly processive DNA-dependent RNA polymerase that catalyzes the transcription of class II and class III viral genes. Recognizes a specific promoter sequence and enters first into an 'abortive phase' where very short transcripts are synthesized and released before proceeding to the processive transcription of long RNA chains. Unwinds the double-stranded DNA to expose the coding strand for templating. Participates in the initiation of viral DNA replication presumably by making primers accessible to the DNA polymerase
   2815..2862    +  terminator     T7 terminator: transcription terminator for bacteriophage T7 RNA polymerase
   2950..3538    -  rep_origin     ori: high-copy-number ColE1/pMB1/pBR322/pUC origin of replication
   3729..4589    -  CDS            AmpR: β-lactamase; bla; confers resistance to ampicillin, carbenicillin, and related antibiotics
   4590..4694    -  promoter       AmpR promoter: bla
   4710..4726    -  CDS            lacZα (fragment): LacZα fragment of β-galactosidase; lacZ fragment
   4727..4758    +  terminator     tonB terminator: bidirectional E. coli tonB-P14 transcription terminator
>Addgene plasmid #165576 | pOpen-T3gene1 | addgene full sequence | sequence record 340988 | Addgene NGS Result
AAAGGGGCCGTCAATATCAGGGTCTCTAATGAACATCATTGAGAATATTGAAAAAAATGATTTCTCGGAA
ATCGAACTGGCTGCTATTCCGTTTAACACCCTGGCAGATCACTACGGCTCGGCGCTGGCTAAAGAACAGC
TGGCCCTGGAACACGAAAGCTACGAACTGGGTGAACGTCGTTTCCTGAAAATGCTTGAACGTCAGGCGAA
AGCTGGCGAAATTGCGGACAACGCGGCTGCCAAACCGCTGCTGGCTACCCTGCTGCCTAAGCTGACAACC
CGTATTGTAGAATGGTTAGAAGAATATGCTTCTAAAAAAGGTCGCAAACCGTCTGCGTACGCGCCACTGC
AACTGCTGAAACCGGAGGCAAGCGCTTTCATCACCCTGAAAGTTATCCTGGCGAGCTTGACCAGCACTAA
CATGACTACCATCCAGGCGGCGGCGGGTATGCTGGGCAAAGCCATCGAAGATGAAGCGCGTTTCGGCCGC
ATCCGCGACCTGGAAGCAAAACATTTCAAGAAACACGTTGAAGAACAACTGAACAAACGCCACGGTCAGG
TGTACAAAAAAGCCTTCATGCAGGTCGTTGAGGCGGACATGATCGGTCGTGGTCTGCTGGGTGGTGAAGC
ATGGAGCTCTTGGGATAAAGAGACTACTATGCACGTCGGCATTCGCCTAATCGAAATGCTGATCGAAAGC
ACTGGTCTGGTTGAACTGCAACGTCACAACGCCGGCAACGCAGGCAGCGACCACGAAGCTCTCCAACTGG
CCCAGGAATACGTTGATGTTTTGGCAAAACGCGCAGGTGCTCTTGCTGGCATCTCCCCGATGTTTCAGCC
GTGCGTTGTCCCGCCGAAACCGTGGGTTGCCATTACCGGCGGCGGTTATTGGGCTAACGGTCGTCGCCCG
CTGGCGTTAGTTCGTACTCACTCTAAGAAAGGCCTGATGCGTTACGAAGATGTGTACATGCCGGAGGTTT
ATAAGGCAGTGAACCTGGCGCAGAACACCGCATGGAAAATCAACAAAAAAGTACTGGCCGTTGTCAATGA
AATCGTGAACTGGAAAAACTGCCCGGTAGCCGACATCCCATCCCTGGAACGTCAAGAACTGCCGCCTAAA
CCGGACGACATCGACACTAACGAAGCGGCGCTGAAAGAATGGAAAAAAGCGGCGGCGGGTATCTATCGCC
TGGACAAGGCGCGTGTAAGCCGTCGTATCAGCCTGGAGTTCATGCTGGAGCAGGCTAACAAATTTGCGAG
CAAGAAAGCAATCTGGTTCCCGTATAACATGGATTGGCGCGGGCGTGTGTACGCTGTACCAATGTTTAAC
CCGCAGGGCAACGATATGACTAAAGGTCTGCTGACCTTAGCAAAAGGTAAGCCGATTGGCGAAGAAGGCT
TCTACTGGCTGAAGATCCACGGTGCAAATTGTGCGGGTGTTGACAAAGTTCCGTTTCCGGAACGTATCGC
ATTCATCGAAAAACATGTAGACGACATCCTGGCGTGTGCAAAAGACCCAATTAACAACACCTGGTGGGCG
GAACAGGACTCTCCGTTCTGCTTTCTGGCTTTCTGTTTCGAATACGCGGGCGTAACCCACCATGGTCTGT
CTTACAACTGTTCTCTGCCGCTGGCTTTTGACGGTAGCTGCTCTGGTATTCAGCACTTCAGCGCTATGCT
GCGCGACGAAGTAGGCGGCCGTGCTGTTAACCTGCTTCCGTCTGAAACCGTTCAAGATATTTACGGTATT
GTGGCGCAAAAAGTGAACGAAATCCTTAAACAAGACGCGATCAATGGGACACCGAACGAGATGATCACTG
TTACCGATAAAGACACCGGCGAAATTAGCGAAAAACTGAAACTGGGTACCTCAACTCTGGCACAGCAGTG
GCTGGCATACGGCGTGACTCGCTCTGTGACAAAACGCTCCGTTATGACCCTCGCATACGGCTCTAAAGAG
TTCGGCTTTCGTCAGCAAGTTCTGGACGACACCATCCAGCCGGCAATCGATTCCGGTAAAGGCCTGATGT
TTACCCAGCCGAACCAGGCCGCTGGCTATATGGCGAAACTGATATGGGATGCAGTTTCTGTGACCGTAGT
AGCGGCTGTAGAGGCGATGAATTGGCTGAAATCTGCGGCCAAACTGCTGGCAGCTGAGGTGAAAGACAAA
AAAACCAAAGAAATCTTGCGCCATCGCTGCGCAGTGCACTGGACTACCCCGGACGGCTTCCCAGTGTGGC
AGGAATACCGTAAACCGCTCCAGAAACGTCTGGACATGATCTTCCTCGGTCAGTTCCGTTTGCAGCCGAC
CATTAACACCCTGAAAGATTCTGGCATCGACGCGCATAAACAGGAATCAGGTATCGCCCCGAACTTCGTG
CATTCTCAGGATGGTAGCCACTTGCGCATGACCGTAGTTTACGCACACGAAAAATACGGCATCGAAAGCT
TTGCGCTGATCCACGACTCTTTCGGGACCATCCCGGCGGACGCTGGCAAACTCTTCAAAGCAGTTCGTGA
AACCATGGTTATCACCTACGAAAACAACGACGTTCTGGCAGACTTCTACTCTCAGTTCGCTGATCAACTG
CACGAAACCCAGCTGGACAAAATGCCGCCGCTGCCGAAAAAAGGTAACCTGAACCTGCAAGATATCCTGA
AAAGCGACTTCGCGTTCGCCTGAAGAGCTTTGAGACCAGTCCCAAGTTCAGACGTACCCCACCAATAGAC
AACGCGGCTAGGGATAACAGGGTAATCGCTCCTTTAGATCCAGGCACCGCTGAGGTGTCAATCGTCGGAG
CCGCTGAGCAATAACTAGCATAACCCCTTGGGGCCTCTAAACGGGTCTTGAGGGGTTTTTTGCATGGTCA
TAGCTGTTTCCTGAGAGCTTGGCAGGTGATGACACACATTAACAAATTTCGTGAGGAGTCTCCAGAAGAA
TGCCATTAATTTCCATAGGCTCCGCCCCCCTGACGAGCATCACAAAAATCGACGCTCAAGTCAGAGGTGG
CGAAACCCGACAGGACTATAAAGATACCAGGCGTTTCCCCCTGGAAGCTCCCTCGTGCGCTCTCCTGTTC
CGACCCTGCCGCTTACCGGATACCTGTCCGCCTTTCTCCCTTCGGGAAGCGTGGCGCTTTCTCATAGCTC
ACGCTGTAGGTATCTCAGTTCGGTGTAGGTCGTTCGCTCCAAGCTGGGCTGTGTGCACGAACCCCCCGTT
CAGCCCGACCGCTGCGCCTTATCCGGTAACTATCGTCTTGAGTCCAACCCGGTAAGACACGACTTATCGC
CACTGGCAGCAGCCACTGGTAACAGGATTAGCAGAGCGAGGTATGTAGGCGGTGCTACAGAGTTCTTGAA
GTGGTGGCCTAACTACGGCTACACTAGAAGAACAGTATTTGGTATCTGCGCTCTGCTGAAGCCAGTTACC
TTCGGAAAAAGAGTTGGTAGCTCTTGATCCGGCAAACAAACCACCGCTGGTAGCGGTGGTTTTTTTGTTT
GCAAGCAGCAGATTACACGCAGAAAAAAAGGATCTCAAGAAGGCCTACTATTAGCAACAACGATCCTTTG
ATCTTTTCTACGGGGTCTGACGCTCAGTGGAACGAAAACTCACGTTAAGGGATTTTGGTCATGAGATTAT
CAAAAAGGATCTTCACCTAGATCCTTTTAAATTAAAAATGAAGTTTTAAATCAATCTAAAGTATATATGA
GTAAACTTGGTCTGACAGTTACCAATGCTTAATCAGTGAGGCACCTATCTCAGCGATCTGTCTATTTCGT
TCATCCATAGTTGCCTGACTCCCCGTCGTGTAGATAACTACGATACGGGAGGGCTTACCATCTGGCCCCA
GTGCTGCAATGATACCGCGAGAACCACGCTCACCGGCTCCAGATTTATCAGCAATAAACCAGCCAGCCGG
AAGGGCCGAGCGCAGAAGTGGTCCTGCAACTTTATCCGCCTCCATCCAGTCTATTAATTGTTGCCGGGAA
GCTAGAGTAAGTAGTTCGCCAGTTAATAGTTTGCGCAACGTTGTTGCCATTGCTACAGGCATCGTGGTGT
CACGCTCGTCGTTTGGTATGGCTTCATTCAGCTCCGGTTCCCAACGATCAAGGCGAGTTACATGATCCCC
CATGTTGTGCAAAAAAGCGGTTAGCTCCTTCGGTCCTCCGATCGTTGTCAGAAGTAAGTTGGCCGCAGTG
TTATCACTCATGGTTATGGCAGCACTGCATAATTCTCTTACTGTCATGCCATCCGTAAGATGCTTTTCTG
TGACTGGTGAGTACTCAACCAAGTCATTCTGAGAATAGTGTATGCGGCGACCGAGTTGCTCTTGCCCGGC
GTCAATACGGGATAATACCGCGCCACATAGCAGAACTTTAAAAGTGCTCATCATTGGAAAACGTTCTTCG
GGGCGAAAACTCTCAAGGATCTTACCGCTGTTGAGATCCAGTTCGATGTAACCCACTCGTGCACCCAACT
GATCTTCAGCATCTTTTACTTTCACCAGCGTTTCTGGGTGAGCAAAAACAGGAAGGCAAAATGCCGCAAA
AAAGGGAATAAGGGCGACACGGAAATGTTGAATACTCATACTCTTCCTTTTTCAATATTATTGAAGCATT
TATCAGGGTTATTGTCTCATGAGCGGATACATATTTGAATGTATTTAGAAAAATAAACAAATAGGGGTTC
CGCGCACCTGCACCAGTCAGTAAAACGACGGCCAGTAGTCAAAAGCCTCCGACCGGAGGCTTTTGACTTG
GTTCAGGTGGAGTGGGAG
